Addgene plasmid #75919: BUB1B gRNA (BRDN0001146079)
Purpose: 3rd generation lentiviral gRNA plasmid targeting human BUB1B
Depositing lab: John Doench & David Root. Depositing organization: Broad Institute. Publication: Optimized sgRNA design to maximize activity and minimize off-target effects of CRISPR-Cas9. Doench JG, Fusi N, Sullender M, Hegde M, Vaimberg EW, Donovan KF, Smith I, Tothova Z, Wilen C, Orchard R, Virgin HW, Listgarten J, Root DE. Nat Biotechnol. 2016 Jan 18. doi: 10.1038/nbt.3437. PubMed 26780180.
Backbone
  Vector backbone: lentiGuide-Puro
  Backbone manufacturer: Zhang Lab (Addgene plasmid # 52963)
  Vector type: Mammalian Expression, Lentiviral, CRISPR
  Selectable markers: Puromycin
Growth in bacteria
  Bacterial resistance: Ampicillin, 100 μg/mL
  Growth temperature: 37°C
  Growth strain: DH5alpha
  Copy number: High Copy
Gene/Insert
  Gene/Insert name: BUB1B (alt names: BUB1B; NM_001211.5)
  gRNA/shRNA sequence: AGTGAAGCTGTATTGCCACG
  Species: H. sapiens (human)
  Entrez Gene: BUB1B (a.k.a. BUB1beta, BUBR1, Bub1A, MAD3L, MVA1, SSK1, hBUBR1)
  Promoter: hU6
  Cloning method: Unknown
  Sequencing primers: 5′ U6-F; 3′ pS2-R
Terms and licenses: Academic/Nonprofit Terms; Industry Terms: Not Available to Industry
Depositor comments: The gRNA was designed to target the following Genbank reference sequence(s): NM_001211.5. Note that this plasmid does NOT contain Cas9. It should be used in conjunction with lentiCas9-Blast (Addgene #52962) or otherwise with cell lines already expressing Cas9. Browse the full kinome gRNA library at http://www.addgene.org/pooled-library/broadgpp-human-kinome/ or visit http://www.broadinstitute.org/rnai/public/ for detailed protocols and information.
How to cite: BUB1B gRNA (BRDN0001146079) was a gift from John Doench & David Root (Addgene plasmid # 75919 ; http://n2t.net/addgene:75919 ; RRID:Addgene_75919)
