[The description below was written by a language model from this plasmid's Addgene catalogue record and pLannotate feature annotations shown in this document.]
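Description:
BUB1B gRNA (BRDN0001146079) is a third-generation lentiviral guide RNA plasmid built on the lentiGuide-Puro backbone and designed to direct CRISPR-Cas9 cutting to the human BUB1B gene, which encodes the mitotic checkpoint kinase also known as BUBR1. In bacteria it is maintained as a high-copy plasmid through a ColE1/pUC-type origin with ampicillin resistance. The backbone also carries an f1 origin, an SV40 origin and poly(A) signal, and remnants of lac and T7/T3 cloning-vector sequences.

The transfer cassette begins with a chimeric RSV promoter fused to a truncated HIV-1 5' LTR, which makes genomic RNA production Tat-independent. It is followed by the Ψ packaging signal with a partial gag sequence, and by the RRE for Rev-dependent nuclear export. A human U6 RNA polymerase III promoter drives the BUB1B-specific spacer joined to the Streptococcus pyogenes gRNA scaffold. A cPPT/CTS element that aids nuclear import of the viral genome lies downstream. Next, an EF-1α core promoter with its intron A expresses puromycin N-acetyltransferase, allowing puromycin selection of transduced mammalian cells, and a WPRE enhances transcript expression. The cassette ends in a ΔU3 self-inactivating 3' LTR, so the integrated provirus lacks LTR promoter activity.

The plasmid does not encode Cas9, so it must be paired with a separate Cas9 vector or used in cells that already express the nuclease. The guide was designed against the BUB1B reference transcript and corresponds to a member of a human kinome gRNA collection. It is suited to knockout of BUB1B in human cells, delivered as lentivirus produced with separate packaging and envelope plasmids.
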