Features (pLannotate 1.2.2; 29 found; start..end, strand, type, name):
     14..80      +  CDS            small t antigen (fragment): SV40 (simian virus 40) small t antigen
    106..317     +  promoter       EF-1α core promoter: core promoter for human elongation factor EF-1α
    318..1256    +  intron         EF-1α intron A: intron upstream of the start codon of human EF-1α
   1278..1877    +  CDS            PuroR (fragment): puromycin N-acetyltransferase; pac from Streptomyces; confers resistance to puromycin
   1893..2481    +  misc_feature   WPRE: woodchuck hepatitis virus posttranscriptional regulatory element
   2532..2551    +  misc_feature   cPPT/CTS (fragment): central polypurine tract and central termination sequence of HIV-1
   2553..2786    +  LTR            3' LTR (ΔU3): self-inactivating 3' long terminal repeat (LTR) from HIV-1
   2864..2985    +  polyA_signal   SV40 poly(A) signal: SV40 polyadenylation signal
   3025..3160    +  rep_origin     SV40 ori: SV40 origin of replication
   3181..3199    -  promoter       T7 promoter: promoter for bacteriophage T7 RNA polymerase
   3207..3362    +  CDS            lacZα (fragment): LacZα fragment of β-galactosidase; lacZ fragment
   3367..3795    +  rep_origin     f1 ori (sequence partly withheld): f1 bacteriophage origin of replication; arrow indicates direction of (+) strand synthesis
   3848..3952    +  promoter       AmpR promoter: bla
   3953..4813    +  CDS            AmpR: β-lactamase; bla; confers resistance to ampicillin, carbenicillin, and related antibiotics
   4984..5572    +  rep_origin     ori: high-copy-number ColE1/pMB1/pBR322/pUC origin of replication
   5755..5847    +  CDS            lacI (fragment): lac repressor; lacI; The lac repressor binds to the lac operator to inhibit transcription in E. coli. This inhibition can be relieved by adding lactose or isopropyl-β-D-thiogalactopyranoside (IPTG).
   5860..5881    +  protein_bind   CAP binding site: CAP binding activates transcription in the presence of cAMP. E. coli catabolite activator protein
   5896..5926    +  promoter       lac promoter: promoter for the E. coli lac operon
   5934..5950    +  protein_bind   lac operator: The lac repressor binds to the lac operator to inhibit transcription in E. coli. This inhibition can be relieved by adding lactose or isopropyl-β-D-thiogalactopyranoside (IPTG). lac repressor encoded by lacI
   5995..6013    +  promoter       T3 promoter: promoter for bacteriophage T3 RNA polymerase
   6041..6267    +  promoter       RSV promoter: Rous sarcoma virus enhancer/promoter
   6268..6448    +  LTR            5' LTR (truncated): truncated 5' long terminal repeat (LTR) from HIV-1
   6495..6620    +  misc_feature   HIV-1 Ψ: packaging signal of human immunodeficiency virus type 1
   6604..6967    +  CDS            HIV-1 gag (fragment): gag protein from human immunodeficiency virus 1; gag
   7113..7346    +  misc_feature   RRE: The Rev response element (RRE) of HIV-1 allows for Rev-dependent mRNA export from the nucleus to the cytoplasm.
   7723..7749    +  CDS            Rev (fragment): human immunodeficiency virus 1 (HIV-1) Rev protein; rev; enhances nuclear export of unspliced and incompletely spliced viral mRNAs
   7753..7993    +  promoter       U6 promoter: RNA polymerase III promoter for human U6 snRNA
   8023..8098    +  misc_RNA       gRNA scaffold: guide RNA scaffold for the Streptococcus pyogenes CRISPR/Cas9 system
   8154..8271    +  misc_feature   cPPT/CTS: central polypurine tract and central termination sequence of HIV-1
>Addgene plasmid #75919 | BUB1B gRNA (BRDN0001146079) | addgene full sequence | sequence record 184826 | Addgene Assembled Sequence
CCCGGGTGCAAAGATGGATAAAGTTTTAAACAGAGAGGAATCTTTGCAGCTAATGGACCTTCTAGGTCTT
GAAAGGAGTGGGAATTGGCTCCGGTGCCCGTCAGTGGGCAGAGCGCACATCGCCCACAGTCCCCGAGAAG
TTGGGGGGAGGGGTCGGCAATTGATCCGGTGCCTAGAGAAGGTGGCGCGGGGTAAACTGGGAAAGTGATG
TCGTGTACTGGCTCCGCCTTTTTCCCGAGGGTGGGGGAGAACCGTATATAAGTGCAGTAGTCGCCGTGAA
CGTTCTTTTTCGCAACGGGTTTGCCGCCAGAACACAGGTAAGTGCCGTGTGTGGTTCCCGCGGGCCTGGC
CTCTTTACGGGTTATGGCCCTTGCGTGCCTTGAATTACTTCCACCTGGCTGCAGTACGTGATTCTTGATC
CCGAGCTTCGGGTTGGAAGTGGGTGGGAGAGTTCGAGGCCTTGCGCTTAAGGAGCCCCTTCGCCTCGTGC
TTGAGTTGAGGCCTGGCCTGGGCGCTGGGGCCGCCGCGTGCGAATCTGGTGGCACCTTCGCGCCTGTCTC
GCTGCTTTCGATAAGTCTCTAGCCATTTAAAATTTTTGATGACCTGCTGCGACGCTTTTTTTCTGGCAAG
ATAGTCTTGTAAATGCGGGCCAAGATCTGCACACTGGTATTTCGGTTTTTGGGGCCGCGGGCGGCGACGG
GGCCCGTGCGTCCCAGCGCACATGTTCGGCGAGGCGGGGCCTGCGAGCGCGGCCACCGAGAATCGGACGG
GGGTAGTCTCAAGCTGGCCGGCCTGCTCTGGTGCCTGGCCTCGCGCCGCCGTGTATCGCCCCGCCCTGGG
CGGCAAGGCTGGCCCGGTCGGCACCAGTTGCGTGAGCGGAAAGATGGCCGCTTCCCGGCCCTGCTGCAGG
GAGCTCAAAATGGAGGACGCGGCGCTCGGGAGAGCGGGCGGGTGAGTCACCCACACAAAGGAAAAGGGCC
TTTCCGTCCTCAGCCGTCGCTTCATGTGACTCCACGGAGTACCGGGCGCCGTCCAGGCACCTCGATTAGT
TCTCGAGCTTTTGGAGTACGTCGTCTTTAGGTTGGGGGGAGGGGTTTTATGCGATGGAGTTTCCCCACAC
TGAGTGGGTGGAGACTGAAGTTAGGCCAGCTTGGCACTTGATGTAATTCTCCTTGGAATTTGCCCTTTTT
GAGTTTGGATCTTGGTTCATTCTCAAGCCTCAGACAGTGGTTCAAAGTTTTTTTCTTCCATTTCAGGTGT
CGTGACGTACGGCCACCATGACCGAGTACAAGCCCACGGTGCGCCTCGCCACCCGCGACGACGTCCCCAG
GGCCGTACGCACCCTCGCCGCCGCGTTCGCCGACTACCCCGCCACGCGCCACACCGTCGATCCGGACCGC
CACATCGAGCGGGTCACCGAGCTGCAAGAACTCTTCCTCACGCGCGTCGGGCTCGACATCGGCAAGGTGT
GGGTCGCGGACGACGGCGCCGCCGTGGCGGTCTGGACCACGCCGGAGAGCGTCGAAGCGGGGGCGGTGTT
CGCCGAGATCGGCCCGCGCATGGCCGAGTTGAGCGGTTCCCGGCTGGCCGCGCAGCAACAGATGGAAGGC
CTCCTGGCGCCGCACCGGCCCAAGGAGCCCGCGTGGTTCCTGGCCACCGTCGGAGTCTCGCCCGACCACC
AGGGCAAGGGTCTGGGCAGCGCCGTCGTGCTCCCCGGAGTGGAGGCGGCCGAGCGCGCCGGGGTGCCCGC
CTTCCTGGAGACCTCCGCGCCCCGCAACCTCCCCTTCTACGAGCGGCTCGGCTTCACCGTCACCGCCGAC
GTCGAGGTGCCCGAAGGACCGCGCACCTGGTGCATGACCCGCAAGCCCGGTGCCTGAACGCGTTAAGTCG
ACAATCAACCTCTGGATTACAAAATTTGTGAAAGATTGACTGGTATTCTTAACTATGTTGCTCCTTTTAC
GCTATGTGGATACGCTGCTTTAATGCCTTTGTATCATGCTATTGCTTCCCGTATGGCTTTCATTTTCTCC
TCCTTGTATAAATCCTGGTTGCTGTCTCTTTATGAGGAGTTGTGGCCCGTTGTCAGGCAACGTGGCGTGG
TGTGCACTGTGTTTGCTGACGCAACCCCCACTGGTTGGGGCATTGCCACCACCTGTCAGCTCCTTTCCGG
GACTTTCGCTTTCCCCCTCCCTATTGCCACGGCGGAACTCATCGCCGCCTGCCTTGCCCGCTGCTGGACA
GGGGCTCGGCTGTTGGGCACTGACAATTCCGTGGTGTTGTCGGGGAAATCATCGTCCTTTCCTTGGCTGC
TCGCCTGTGTTGCCACCTGGATTCTGCGCGGGACGTCCTTCTGCTACGTCCCTTCGGCCCTCAATCCAGC
GGACCTTCCTTCCCGCGGCCTGCTGCCGGCTCTGCGGCCTCTTCCGCGTCTTCGCCTTCGCCCTCAGACG
AGTCGGATCTCCCTTTGGGCCGCCTCCCCGCGTCGACTTTAAGACCAATGACTTACAAGGCAGCTGTAGA
TCTTAGCCACTTTTTAAAAGAAAAGGGGGGACTGGAAGGGCTAATTCACTCCCAACGAAGACAAGATCTG
CTTTTTGCTTGTACTGGGTCTCTCTGGTTAGACCAGATCTGAGCCTGGGAGCTCTCTGGCTAACTAGGGA
ACCCACTGCTTAAGCCTCAATAAAGCTTGCCTTGAGTGCTTCAAGTAGTGTGTGCCCGTCTGTTGTGTGA
CTCTGGTAACTAGAGATCCCTCAGACCCTTTTAGTCAGTGTGGAAAATCTCTAGCAGTACGTATAGTAGT
TCATGTCATCTTATTATTCAGTATTTATAACTTGCAAAGAAATGAATATCAGAGAGTGAGAGGAACTTGT
TTATTGCAGCTTATAATGGTTACAAATAAAGCAATAGCATCACAAATTTCACAAATAAAGCATTTTTTTC
ACTGCATTCTAGTTGTGGTTTGTCCAAACTCATCAATGTATCTTATCATGTCTGGCTCTAGCTATCCCGC
CCCTAACTCCGCCCATCCCGCCCCTAACTCCGCCCAGTTCCGCCCATTCTCCGCCCCATGGCTGACTAAT
TTTTTTTATTTATGCAGAGGCCGAGGCCGCCTCGGCCTCTGAGCTATTCCAGAAGTAGTGAGGAGGCTTT
TTTGGAGGCCTAGGGACGTACCCAATTCGCCCTATAGTGAGTCGTATTACGCGCGCTCACTGGCCGTCGT
TTTACAACGTCGTGACTGGGAAAACCCTGGCGTTACCCAACTTAATCGCCTTGCAGCACATCCCCCTTTC
GCCAGCTGGCGTAATAGCGAAGAGGCCCGCACCGATCGCCCTTCCCAACAGTTGCGCAGCCTGAATGGCG
AATGGG
[124 nt withheld, positions 3367-3490]
C
[91 nt withheld, positions 3492-3582]
A
[49 nt withheld, positions 3584-3632]
CCTTTGACGTTGGAGTCCACGTTCTTT
[37 nt withheld, positions 3660-3696]
ACCCTATCTCGGTCTATTCTTTTGATTTATAAGGGATTTTGCCGATTTCGGCCTATTGGTTAAAAAATGA
GCTGATTTAACAAAAATTTAACGCGAATTTTAACAAAATATTAACGCTTACAATTTAGGTGGCACTTTTC
GGGGAAATGTGCGCGGAACCCCTATTTGTTTATTTTTCTAAATACATTCAAATATGTATCCGCTCATGAG
ACAATAACCCTGATAAATGCTTCAATAATATTGAAAAAGGAAGAGTATGAGTATTCAACATTTCCGTGTC
GCCCTTATTCCCTTTTTTGCGGCATTTTGCCTTCCTGTTTTTGCTCACCCAGAAACGCTGGTGAAAGTAA
AAGATGCTGAAGATCAGTTGGGTGCACGAGTGGGTTACATCGAACTGGATCTCAACAGCGGTAAGATCCT
TGAGAGTTTTCGCCCCGAAGAACGTTTTCCAATGATGAGCACTTTTAAAGTTCTGCTATGTGGCGCGGTA
TTATCCCGTATTGACGCCGGGCAAGAGCAACTCGGTCGCCGCATACACTATTCTCAGAATGACTTGGTTG
AGTACTCACCAGTCACAGAAAAGCATCTTACGGATGGCATGACAGTAAGAGAATTATGCAGTGCTGCCAT
AACCATGAGTGATAACACTGCGGCCAACTTACTTCTGACAACGATCGGAGGACCGAAGGAGCTAACCGCT
TTTTTGCACAACATGGGGGATCATGTAACTCGCCTTGATCGTTGGGAACCGGAGCTGAATGAAGCCATAC
CAAACGACGAGCGTGACACCACGATGCCTGTAGCAATGGCAACAACGTTGCGCAAACTATTAACTGGCGA
ACTACTTACTCTAGCTTCCCGGCAACAATTAATAGACTGGATGGAGGCGGATAAAGTTGCAGGACCACTT
CTGCGCTCGGCCCTTCCGGCTGGCTGGTTTATTGCTGATAAATCTGGAGCCGGTGAGCGTGGGTCTCGCG
GTATCATTGCAGCACTGGGGCCAGATGGTAAGCCCTCCCGTATCGTAGTTATCTACACGACGGGGAGTCA
GGCAACTATGGATGAACGAAATAGACAGATCGCTGAGATAGGTGCCTCACTGATTAAGCATTGGTAACTG
TCAGACCAAGTTTACTCATATATACTTTAGATTGATTTAAAACTTCATTTTTAATTTAAAAGGATCTAGG
TGAAGATCCTTTTTGATAATCTCATGACCAAAATCCCTTAACGTGAGTTTTCGTTCCACTGAGCGTCAGA
CCCCGTAGAAAAGATCAAAGGATCTTCTTGAGATCCTTTTTTTCTGCGCGTAATCTGCTGCTTGCAAACA
AAAAAACCACCGCTACCAGCGGTGGTTTGTTTGCCGGATCAAGAGCTACCAACTCTTTTTCCGAAGGTAA
CTGGCTTCAGCAGAGCGCAGATACCAAATACTGTTCTTCTAGTGTAGCCGTAGTTAGGCCACCACTTCAA
GAACTCTGTAGCACCGCCTACATACCTCGCTCTGCTAATCCTGTTACCAGTGGCTGCTGCCAGTGGCGAT
AAGTCGTGTCTTACCGGGTTGGACTCAAGACGATAGTTACCGGATAAGGCGCAGCGGTCGGGCTGAACGG
GGGGTTCGTGCACACAGCCCAGCTTGGAGCGAACGACCTACACCGAACTGAGATACCTACAGCGTGAGCT
ATGAGAAAGCGCCACGCTTCCCGAAGGGAGAAAGGCGGACAGGTATCCGGTAAGCGGCAGGGTCGGAACA
GGAGAGCGCACGAGGGAGCTTCCAGGGGGAAACGCCTGGTATCTTTATAGTCCTGTCGGGTTTCGCCACC
TCTGACTTGAGCGTCGATTTTTGTGATGCTCGTCAGGGGGGCGGAGCCTATGGAAAAACGCCAGCAACGC
GGCCTTTTTACGGTTCCTGGCCTTTTGCTGGCCTTTTGCTCACATGTTCTTTCCTGCGTTATCCCCTGAT
TCTGTGGATAACCGTATTACCGCCTTTGAGTGAGCTGATACCGCTCGCCGCAGCCGAACGACCGAGCGCA
GCGAGTCAGTGAGCGAGGAAGCGGAAGAGCGCCCAATACGCAAACCGCCTCTCCCCGCGCGTTGGCCGAT
TCATTAATGCAGCTGGCACGACAGGTTTCCCGACTGGAAAGCGGGCAGTGAGCGCAACGCAATTAATGTG
AGTTAGCTCACTCATTAGGCACCCCAGGCTTTACACTTTATGCTTCCGGCTCGTATGTTGTGTGGAATTG
TGAGCGGATAACAATTTCACACAGGAAACAGCTATGACCATGATTACGCCAAGCGCGCAATTAACCCTCA
CTAAAGGGAACAAAAGCTGGAGCTGCAAGCTTAATGTAGTCTTATGCAATACTCTTGTAGTCTTGCAACA
TGGTAACGATGAGTTAGCAACATGCCTTACAAGGAGAGAAAAAGCACCGTGCATGCCGATTGGTGGAAGT
AAGGTGGTACGATCGTGCCTTATTAGGAAGGCAACAGACGGGTCTGACATGGATTGGACGAACCACTGAA
TTGCCGCATTGCAGAGATATTGTATTTAAGTGCCTAGCTCGATACATAAACGGGTCTCTCTGGTTAGACC
AGATCTGAGCCTGGGAGCTCTCTGGCTAACTAGGGAACCCACTGCTTAAGCCTCAATAAAGCTTGCCTTG
AGTGCTTCAAGTAGTGTGTGCCCGTCTGTTGTGTGACTCTGGTAACTAGAGATCCCTCAGACCCTTTTAG
TCAGTGTGGAAAATCTCTAGCAGTGGCGCCCGAACAGGGACTTGAAAGCGAAAGGGAAACCAGAGGAGCT
CTCTCGACGCAGGACTCGGCTTGCTGAAGCGCGCACGGCAAGAGGCGAGGGGCGGCGACTGGTGAGTACG
CCAAAAATTTTGACTAGCGGAGGCTAGAAGGAGAGAGATGGGTGCGAGAGCGTCAGTATTAAGCGGGGGA
GAATTAGATCGCGATGGGAAAAAATTCGGTTAAGGCCAGGGGGAAAGAAAAAATATAAATTAAAACATAT
AGTATGGGCAAGCAGGGAGCTAGAACGATTCGCAGTTAATCCTGGCCTGTTAGAAACATCAGAAGGCTGT
AGACAAATACTGGGACAGCTACAACCATCCCTTCAGACAGGATCAGAAGAACTTAGATCATTATATAATA
CAGTAGCAACCCTCTATTGTGTGCATCAAAGGATAGAGATAAAAGACACCAAGGAAGCTTTAGACAAGAT
AGAGGAAGAGCAAAACAAAAGTAAGACCACCGCACAGCAAGCGGCCGCTGATCTTCAGACCTGGAGGAGG
AGATATGAGGGACAATTGGAGAAGTGAATTATATAAATATAAAGTAGTAAAAATTGAACCATTAGGAGTA
GCACCCACCAAGGCAAAGAGAAGAGTGGTGCAGAGAGAAAAAAGAGCAGTGGGAATAGGAGCTTTGTTCC
TTGGGTTCTTGGGAGCAGCAGGAAGCACTATGGGCGCAGCGTCAATGACGCTGACGGTACAGGCCAGACA
ATTATTGTCTGGTATAGTGCAGCAGCAGAACAATTTGCTGAGGGCTATTGAGGCGCAACAGCATCTGTTG
CAACTCACAGTCTGGGGCATCAAGCAGCTCCAGGCAAGAATCCTGGCTGTGGAAAGATACCTAAAGGATC
AACAGCTCCTGGGGATTTGGGGTTGCTCTGGAAAACTCATTTGCACCACTGCTGTGCCTTGGAATGCTAG
TTGGAGTAATAAATCTCTGGAACAGATTTGGAATCACACGACCTGGATGGAGTGGGACAGAGAAATTAAC
AATTACACAAGCTTAATACACTCCTTAATTGAAGAATCGCAAAACCAGCAAGAAAAGAATGAACAAGAAT
TATTGGAATTAGATAAATGGGCAAGTTTGTGGAATTGGTTTAACATAACAAATTGGCTGTGGTATATAAA
ATTATTCATAATGATAGTAGGAGGCTTGGTAGGTTTAAGAATAGTTTTTGCTGTACTTTCTATAGTGAAT
AGAGTTAGGCAGGGATATTCACCATTATCGTTTCAGACCCACCTCCCAACCCCGAGGGGACCCAGAGAGG
GCCTATTTCCCATGATTCCTTCATATTTGCATATACGATACAAGGCTGTTAGAGAGATAATTAGAATTAA
TTTGACTGTAAACACAAAGATATTAGTACAAAATACGTGACGTAGAAAGTAATAATTTCTTGGGTAGTTT
GCAGTTTTAAAATTATGTTTTAAAATGGACTATCATATGCTTACCGTAACTTGAAAGTATTTCGATTTCT
TGGCTTTATATATCTTGTGGAAAGGACGAAACACCGAGTGAAGCTGTATTGCCACGGTTTTAGAGCTAGA
AATAGCAAGTTAAAATAAGGCTAGTCCGTTATCAACTTGAAAAAGTGGCACCGAGTCGGTGCTTTTTTAA
GCTTGGCGTAACTAGATCTTGAGACAAATGGCAGTATTCATCCACAATTTTAAAAGAAAAGGGGGGATTG
GGGGGTACAGTGCAGGGGAAAGAATAGTAGACATAATAGCAACAGACATACAAACTAAAGAATTACAAAA
ACAAATTACAAAAATTCAAAATTTTCGGGTTTATTACAGGGACAGCAGAGATCCACTTTGGCGCCGGCTC
GAGGGGG
