>Addgene plasmid #75919 | BUB1B gRNA (BRDN0001146079) | depositor partial sequence | sequence record 143379 | Target Sequence
AGTGAAGCTGTATTGCCACG
