>Addgene plasmid #75919 | BUB1B gRNA (BRDN0001146079) | addgene partial sequence | sequence record 184825 | hU6-F
ACGTGACGTAGAAAGTAATAATTTCTTGGGTAGTTTGCAGTTTTAAAATTATGTTTTAAAATGGACTATC
ATATGCTTACCGTAACTTGAAAGTATTTCGATTTCTTGGCTTTATATATCTTGTGGAAAGGACGAAACAC
CGAGTGAAGCTGTATTGCCACGGTTTTAGAGCTAGAAATAGCAAGTTAAAATAAGGCTAGTCCGTTATCA
ACTTGAAAAAGTGGCACCGAGTCGGTGCTTTTTTAAGCTTGGCGTAACTAGATCTTGAGACAAATGGCAG
TATTCATCCACAATTTTAAAAGAAAAGGGGGGATTGGGGGGTACAGTGCAGGGGAAAGAATAGTAGACAT
AATAGCAACAGACATACAAACTAAAGAATTACAAAAACAAATTACAAAAATTCAAAATTTTCGGGTTTAT
TACAGGGACAGCAGAGATCCACTTTGGCGCCGGCTCGAGGGGGCCCGGGTGCAAAGATGGATAAAGTTTT
AAACAGAGAGGAATCTTTGCAGCTAATGGACCTTCTAGGTCTTGAAAGGAGTGGGAATTGGCTCCGGTGC
CCGTCAGTGG
